Addgene plasmid #147422: pAc5.1B-EGFP-DmNot2_453-585_R
Purpose: Insect Expression of DmNot2_453-585
Depositing lab: Elisa Izaurralde. Depositing organization: Max Planck Institute for Developmental Biology. Publication: NOT10 and C2orf29/NOT11 form a conserved module of the CCR4-NOT complex that docks onto the NOT1 N-terminal domain. Bawankar P, Loh B, Wohlbold L, Schmidt S, Izaurralde E. RNA Biol. 2013 Feb;10(2):228-44. doi: 10.4161/rna.23018. Epub 2013 Jan 9. PubMed 23303381.
Backbone
  Vector backbone: Unknown
  Vector type: Insect Expression
Growth in bacteria
  Bacterial resistance: Ampicillin, 100 μg/mL
  Growth temperature: 37°C
  Growth strain: DH5alpha
  Copy number: Low Copy
Gene/Insert
  Gene/Insert name: DmNot2_453-585 (alt names: regena (rga); CG2138, CG2161)
  Species: D. melanogaster (fly)
  Entrez Gene: Rga (a.k.a. Dmel_CG2161, CG2138, CG2161, Dmel\CG2161, NOT2, Not2, RGA, l(3)03834, not2)
  Cloning method: Unknown
Terms and licenses: Academic/Nonprofit Terms; Industry Terms: Not Available to Industry
Depositor comments: ORF extracted from NCBI NM_169080.1 Plasmids from this collection were made available to the research community and donated after the lab closed. Please note that the sequence provided by the depositing laboratory may be theoretical/predicted or based on Sanger sequencing results. There may be discrepancies between sequencing results obtained by Addgene and the depositor sequence. If an Addgene verified sequence is not available, please contact before placing your order to request that our lab fully sequence the plasmid.
How to cite: pAc5.1B-EGFP-DmNot2_453-585_R was a gift from Elisa Izaurralde (Addgene plasmid # 147422 ; http://n2t.net/addgene:147422 ; RRID:Addgene_147422)
