[The description below was written by a language model from this plasmid's Addgene catalogue record and pLannotate feature annotations shown in this document.]
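Description:
pAc5.1B-EGFP-DmNot2_453-585_R is an insect-cell expression plasmid of about 6.5 kb that expresses a C-terminal fragment (residues 453–585) of Drosophila melanogaster NOT2, the product of the Regena (Rga) gene and a subunit of the CCR4-NOT deadenylase complex, as an EGFP fusion. The catalogue lists the backbone as unknown, although the name and annotated parts point to a pAc5.1-type vector. Transcription is driven by the strong, constitutive Drosophila actin 5C (Ac5) promoter, which is followed directly by the EGFP coding sequence. The NOT2 fragment is not annotated in the feature table, but it presumably occupies the roughly 430 nt gap between EGFP and the downstream V5 epitope tag, which would place EGFP at the N-terminus of the fusion. The record does not state whether the V5 tag is read in frame with the insert or cut off by a stop codon. It also does not explain the "_R" suffix in the name. An SV40 polyadenylation signal region follows the cassette, and the adjacent short fragments annotated as SV40 large T antigen and tetracycline resistance are non-functional backbone remnants.

In E. coli the plasmid is propagated through a ColE1/pUC-type origin and selected with ampicillin via β-lactamase expressed from its own promoter. The catalogue lists it as low copy, whereas the origin is annotated as a high-copy type. No marker for selection in insect cells is annotated, so the plasmid appears suited to transient transfection of Drosophila cultured cells. The associated publication mapped the architecture of the CCR4-NOT complex, so this truncation fits domain-mapping work in which the GFP tag allows localisation or pulldown of the fragment to test its interactions with other subunits. The depositor notes that the open reading frame came from an NCBI reference transcript and that the supplied sequence may be theoretical.
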