Features (pLannotate 1.2.2; 9 found; start..end, strand, type, name):
     56..2568    +  promoter       Ac5 promoter: Drosophila melanogaster actin 5C promoter
   2588..3304    +  CDS            EGFP: EGFP is a basic (constitutively fluorescent) green fluorescent protein published in 1996, derived from Aequorea victoria. It is reported to be a rapidly-maturing weak dimer with moderate acid sensitivity.
   3738..3779    +  CDS            V5 tag: epitope tag from simian virus 5
   3879..4013    -  polyA_signal   SV40 poly(A) signal: SV40 polyadenylation signal
   4036..4120    -  CDS            large T antigen (fragment): large T antigen from SV40 (simian virus 40)
   4121..4591    +  CDS            TcR (fragment): tetracycline efflux protein; tet; confers resistance to tetracycline
   4635..5223    -  rep_origin     ori: high-copy-number ColE1/pMB1/pBR322/pUC origin of replication
   5394..6254    -  CDS            AmpR: β-lactamase; bla; confers resistance to ampicillin, carbenicillin, and related antibiotics
   6255..6359    -  promoter       AmpR promoter: bla
>Addgene plasmid #147422 | pAc5.1B-EGFP-DmNot2_453-585_R | depositor full sequence | sequence record 289869 | Full Sequence
CTTCAAGGAATTAATTCTATATTCTAAAAACACAAATGATACTTCTAAAAAAAATCATGAATGGCATCAA
CTCTGAATCAAATCTTTGCAGATGCACCTACTTCTCATTTCCACTGTCACATCATTTTTCCAGATCTCGC
TGCCTGTTATGTGGCCCACAAACCAAGACACGTTTTATGGCCATTAAAGCTGGCTGATCGTCGCCAAACA
CCAAATACATATCAATATGTACATTCGAGAAAGAAGCGATCAAAGAAGCGTCTTCGGGCGAGTAGGAGAA
TGCGGAGGAGAAGGAGAACGAGCTGATCTAGTATCTCTCCACAATCCAATGCCAACTGACCAACTGGCCA
TATTCGGAGCAATTTGAAGCCAATTTCCATCGCCTGGCGATCGCTCCATTCTTGGCTATATGTTTTTCAC
CGTTCCCGGGGCCATTTTCAAAGACTCGTCGGTAAGATAAGATTGTGTCACTCGCTGTCTCTCTTCATTT
GTCGAAGAATGCTGAGGAATTTCGCGATGACGTCGGCGAGTATTTTGAAGAATGAGAATAATTTGTATTT
ATACGAAAATCAGTTAGTGGAATTTTCTACAAAAACATGTTATCTATAGATAATTTTGTTGCAAAATATG
TTGACTATGACAAAGATTGTATGTATATACCTTTAATGTATTCTCATTTTCTTATGTATTTATAATGGCA
ATGATGATACTGATGATATTTTAAGATGATGCCAGACCACAGGCTGATTTCTGCGTCTTTTGCCGAACGC
AGTGCATGTGCGGTTGTTGTTTTTTGGAATAGTTTCAATTTTCGGACTGTCCGCTTTGATTTCAGTTTCT
TGGCTTATTCAAAAAGCAAAGTAAAGCCAAAAAAGCGAGATGGCAATACCAAATGCGGCAAAACGGTAGT
GGAAGGAAAGGGGTGCGGGGCAGCGGAAGGAAGGGTGGGGCGGGGCGTGGCGGGGTCTGTGGCTGGGCGC
GACGTCACCGACGTTGGAGCCACTCCTTTGACCATGTGTGCGTGTGTGTATTATTCGTGTCTCGCCACTC
GCCGGTTGTTTTTTTCTTTTTATCTCGCTCTCTCTAGCGCCATCTCGTACGCATGCTCAACGCACCGCAT
GTTGCCGTGTCCTTTATGCGTCATTTTGGCTCGAAATAGGCAATTATTTAAACAAAGATTAGTCAACGAA
AACGCTAAAATAAATAAGTCTACAATATGGTTACTTATTGCCATGTGTGTGCAGCCAACGATAGCAACAA
AAGCAACAACACAGTGGCTTTCCCTCTTTCACTTTTTGTTTGCAAGCGCGTGCGAGCAAGACGGCACGAC
CGGCAAACGCAATTACGCTGACAAAGAGCAGACGAAGTTTTGGCCGAAAAACATCAAGGCGCCTGATACG
AATGCATTTGCAATAACAATTGCGATATTTAATATTGTTTATGAAGCTGTTTGACTTCAAAACACACAAA
AAAAAAAATAAAACAAATTATTTGAAAGAGAATTAGGAATCGGACAGCTTATCGTTACGGGCTAACAGCA
CACCGAGACGAAATAGCTTACCTGACGTCACAGCCTCTGGAAGAACTGCCGCCAAGCAGAGAGAGAGAGA
AAAAGAGGGAGAGCAGCTTAGACCGCATGTGCTTGTGTGTGAGGCGTCTCTCTCTTCGTCTCCTGTTTGC
GCAAACGCATAGACTGCACTGAGAAAATCGATTACCTATTTTTTATGAATGAATATTTGCACTATTACTA
TTCAAAACTATTAAGATAGCAATCACATTCAATAGCCAAATACTATACCACCTGAGCGATGCAACGAAAT
GATCAATTTGAGCAAAAATGCTGCATATTTAGGACGGCATCATTATAGAAATGCTTCTTGCTGTGTACTT
TTCTCTCGTCTGGCAGCTGTTTCGCCGTTATTGTTAAAACCGGCTTAAGTTAGGTGTGTTTTCTACGACT
AGTGATGCCCCTACTAGAAGATGTGTGTTGCACAAATGTCCCTGAATAACCAATTTGAAGTGCAGATAGC
AGTAAACGTAAGCTAATATGAATATTATTTAACTGTAATGTTTTAATATCGCTGGACATTACTAATAAAC
CCACTATAAACACATGTACATATGTATGTTTTGGCATACAATGAGTAGTTGGGGAAAAAATGTGTAAAAG
CACCGTGACCATCACAGCATAAAGATAACCAGCTGAAGTATCGAATATGAGTAACCCCCAAATTGAATCA
CATGCCGCAACTGATAGGACCCATGGAAGTACACTCTTCATGGCGATATACAAGACACACACAAGCACGA
ACACCCAGTTGCGGAGGAAATTCTCCGTAAATGAAAACCCAATCGGCGAACAATTCATACCCATATATGG
TAAAAGTTTTGAACGCGACTTGAGAGCGGAGAGCATTGCGGCTGATAAGGTTTTAGCGCTAAGCGGGCTT
TATAAAACGGGCTGCGGGACCAGTTTTCATATCACTACCGTTTGAGTTCTTGTGCTGTGTGGATACTCCT
CCCGACACAAAGCCGCTCCATCAGCCAGCAGTCGTCTAATCCAGAGACCCCGGATCGGGGTACCAACATG
GTGAGCAAGGGCGAGGAGCTGTTCACCGGGGTGGTGCCCATCCTGGTCGAGCTGGACGGCGACGTAAACG
GCCACAAGTTCAGCGTGTCCGGCGAGGGCGAGGGCGATGCCACCTACGGCAAGCTGACCCTGAAGTTCAT
CTGCACCACCGGCAAGCTGCCCGTGCCCTGGCCCACCCTCGTGACCACCCTGACCTACGGCGTGCAGTGC
TTCAGCCGCTACCCCGACCACATGAAGCAGCACGACTTCTTCAAGTCCGCCATGCCCGAAGGCTACGTCC
AGGAGCGCACCATCTTCTTCAAGGACGACGGCAACTACAAGACCCGCGCCGAGGTGAAGTTCGAGGGCGA
CACCCTGGTGAACCGCATCGAGCTGAAGGGCATCGACTTCAAGGAGGACGGCAACATCCTGGGGCACAAG
CTGGAGTACAACTACAACAGCCACAACGTCTATATCATGGCCGACAAGCAGAAGAACGGCATCAAGGTGA
ACTTCAAGATCCGCCACAACATCGAGGACGGCAGCGTGCAGCTCGCCGACCACTACCAGCAGAACACCCC
CATCGGCGACGGCCCCGTGCTGCTGCCCGACAACCACTACCTGAGCACCCAGTCCGCCCTGAGCAAAGAC
CCCAACGAGAAGCGCGATCACATGGTCCTGCTGGAGTTCGTGACCGCCGCCGGGATCACTCTCGGCATGG
ACGAGCTGTACAAGCCAAGCTTGGTAGCACAGCCCTGCAGAGCACAAGACGTTGAGTTCAACGTGCCACC
CGAATATCTGATTAACTTTGCGATAAGAGACAAACTAACAGCGCCGGTACTGAAAAAGCTGCAAGAAGAC
CTGCTCTTTTTCCTTTTTTACACGAACATCGGCGATATGATGCAATTGATGGCAGCTGCTGAATTGCATA
GTCGCGAGTGGCGATACCACGTGGAGGAGAAAATATGGATAACTCGAATTCCTGGCATTGATCAATATGA
AAAAAATGGTACAAAAGAGCGCGGCACCTTCTACTACTTTGATGCGCAAAGTTGGAAACGTTTGTCCAAG
GTTTTCCAAATAGATCCCGAGAAATTAGATAAATGTCCCAATATAAGTGCGTTTATGAATGGACAGTCTG
TATAATCTAGAGGGCCCGCGGTTCGAAGGTAAGCCTATCCCTAACCCTCTCCTCGGTCTCGATTCTACGC
GTACCGGTCATCATCACCATCACCATTGAGTTTAAACCCGCTGATCAGCCTCGACTGTGCCTTCTAAGGC
CTGAGCTCGCTGATCAGCCTCGATCGAGGATCCAGACATGATAAGATACATTGATGAGTTTGGACAAACC
ACAACTAGAATGCAGTGAAAAAAATGCTTTATTTGTGAAATTTGTGATGCTATTGCTTTATTTGTAACCA
TTATAAGCTGCAATAAACAAGTTAACAACAACAATTGCATTCATTTTATGTTTCAGGTTCAGGGGGAGGT
GTGGGAGGTTTTTTAAAGCAAGTAAAACCTCTACAAATGTGGTATGGCTGATTATGATCAGTCGACCGAT
GCCCTTGAGAGCCTTCAACCCAGTCAGCTCCTTCCGGTGGGCGCGGGGCATGACTATCGTCGCCGCACTT
ATGACTGTCTTCTTTATCATGCAACTCGTAGGACAGGTGCCGGCAGCGCTCTGGGTCATTTTCGGCGAGG
ACCGCTTTCGCTGGAGCGCGACGATGATCGGCCTGTCGCTTGCGGTATTCGGAATCTTGCACGCCCTCGC
TCAAGCCTTCGTCACTGGTCCCGCCACCAAACGTTTCGGCGAGAAGCAGGCCATTATCGCCGGCATGGCG
GCCGACGCGCTGGGCTACGTCTTGCTGGCGTTCGCGACGCGAGGCTGGATGGCCTTCCCCATTATGATTC
TTCTCGCTTCCGGCGGCATCGGGATGCCCGCGTTGCAGGCCATGCTGTCCAGGCAGGTAGATGACGACCA
TCAGGGACAGCTTCAAGGATCGCTCGCGGCTCTTACCAGCCAGCAAAAGGCCAGGAACCGTAAAAAGGCC
GCGTTGCTGGCGTTTTTCCATAGGCTCCGCCCCCCTGACGAGCATCACAAAAATCGACGCTCAAGTCAGA
GGTGGCGAAACCCGACAGGACTATAAAGATACCAGGCGTTTCCCCCTGGAAGCTCCCTCGTGCGCTCTCC
TGTTCCGACCCTGCCGCTTACCGGATACCTGTCCGCCTTTCTCCCTTCGGGAAGCGTGGCGCTTTCTCAA
TGCTCACGCTGTAGGTATCTCAGTTCGGTGTAGGTCGTTCGCTCCAAGCTGGGCTGTGTGCACGAACCCC
CCGTTCAGCCCGACCGCTGCGCCTTATCCGGTAACTATCGTCTTGAGTCCAACCCGGTAAGACACGACTT
ATCGCCACTGGCAGCAGCCACTGGTAACAGGATTAGCAGAGCGAGGTATGTAGGCGGTGCTACAGAGTTC
TTGAAGTGGTGGCCTAACTACGGCTACACTAGAAGGACAGTATTTGGTATCTGCGCTCTGCTGAAGCCAG
TTACCTTCGGAAAAAGAGTTGGTAGCTCTTGATCCGGCAAACAAACCACCGCTGGTAGCGGTGGTTTTTT
TGTTTGCAAGCAGCAGATTACGCGCAGAAAAAAAGGATCTCAAGAAGATCCTTTGATCTTTTCTACGGGG
TCTGACGCTCAGTGGAACGAAAACTCACGTTAAGGGATTTTGGTCATGAGATTATCAAAAAGGATCTTCA
CCTAGATCCTTTTAAATTAAAAATGAAGTTTTAAATCAATCTAAAGTATATATGAGTAAACTTGGTCTGA
CAGTTACCAATGCTTAATCAGTGAGGCACCTATCTCAGCGATCTGTCTATTTCGTTCATCCATAGTTGCC
TGACTCCCCGTCGTGTAGATAACTACGATACGGGAGGGCTTACCATCTGGCCCCAGTGCTGCAATGATAC
CGCGAGACCCACGCTCACCGGCTCCAGATTTATCAGCAATAAACCAGCCAGCCGGAAGGGCCGAGCGCAG
AAGTGGTCCTGCAACTTTATCCGCCTCCATCCAGTCTATTAATTGTTGCCGGGAAGCTAGAGTAAGTAGT
TCGCCAGTTAATAGTTTGCGCAACGTTGTTGCCATTGCTGCAGGCATCGTGGTGTCACGCTCGTCGTTTG
GTATGGCTTCATTCAGCTCCGGTTCCCAACGATCAAGGCGAGTTACATGATCCCCCATGTTGTGCAAAAA
AGCGGTTAGCTCCTTCGGTCCTCCGATCGTTGTCAGAAGTAAGTTGGCCGCAGTGTTATCACTCATGGTT
ATGGCAGCACTGCATAATTCTCTTACTGTCATGCCATCCGTAAGATGCTTTTCTGTGACTGGTGAGTACT
CAACCAAGTCATTCTGAGAATAGTGTATGCGGCGACCGAGTTGCTCTTGCCCGGCGTCAACACGGGATAA
TACCGCGCCACATAGCAGAACTTTAAAAGTGCTCATCATTGGAAAACGTTCTTCGGGGCGAAAACTCTCA
AGGATCTTACCGCTGTTGAGATCCAGTTCGATGTAACCCACTCGTGCACCCAACTGATCTTCAGCATCTT
TTACTTTCACCAGCGTTTCTGGGTGAGCAAAAACAGGAAGGCAAAATGCCGCAAAAAAGGGAATAAGGGC
GACACGGAAATGTTGAATACTCATACTCTTCCTTTTTCAATATTATTGAAGCATTTATCAGGGTTATTGT
CTCATGAGCGGATACATATTTGAATGTATTTAGAAAAATAAACAAATAGGGGTTCCGCGCACATTTCCCC
GAAAAGTGCCACCTGACGTCTAAGAAACCATTATTATCATGACATTAACCTATAAAAATAGGCGTATCAC
GAGGCCCTTTCGT
